>Addgene plasmid #59302 | pET28b(+)-JHP933 | addgene partial sequence | sequence record 97912 | T7term 5'-GCTAGTTATTGCTCAGCGG-3'
TTAGCAGCCGGATCTCAGTGGTGGTGGTGGTGGTGCTCGAGTTTTTCAAGTTTTTTATGTATTAGTTGAG
CCATTACCCCTAATTCTAGGGCTGTTTCTTCTAAGTCCATAATTTGATTTAATAAAGCATCTAGTTTTAC
ATCTACTAAATAATCGCTCACTAATTTATCAGGGTCTTTGCTAAAATCTTTTAAGCGACTTGCTAAATCT
AAGTTAAAATGTTCTTCATAATGCTTGGCTAAAAAATGCAAATCAAATAAATCTCTAGCTTTAGTTCTTG
TATGCTCCCCATCAAAGCAAGCACAGAGTTTGTTATCAATAATACGCTCTATTTTAGCAATTCGCATTCC
CTCAATCACATTGACTTCGCTCTCTTTTGGTGCGTCTCTATAAGATATTTCTAATTTTAAAGTTTGTTCT
TCTTTATTGTCTTTGGTAGCATAACGCACCATATAACGCCCCACACTATCAGTGTCTTTTTTAATATGAA
TATCATTTAAGATAATGCCATTAGGAATAGCGCTCTTTACTCTGCCTAAGAGATTGATTTTTTTATGACA
ATCAAAGTCTAAATCTTCTG
