>Addgene plasmid #59302 | pET28b(+)-JHP933 | addgene partial sequence | sequence record 97916 | T7 5'-TAATACGACTCACTATAGGG-3'
ATTTTGTTTAACTTTAAGAAGGAGATATACCATGGGCAGCAGCCATCATTATCATCATCACAGCAGCGGC
CTGGTGCCGCGCGGCAGCCATATGGATAGCAAAAAACCCCATTATAGAGTGAGTTTAAGCGAACAAGCTC
TTAATCATGAAAAACTGATGAGAGCCATTGTTAAAAATCTAGCCGACACCCCTATGGTATTAAAAGGCGA
AACAGCTTTGTATCTAGGCTATGGCTTAAATCGTTTTTCAGAAGATTTAGACTTTGATTGTCATAAAAAA
ATCAATCTCTTAGGCAGAGTAAAGAGCGCTATTCCTAATGGCATTATCTTAAATGATATTCATATTAAAA
AAGACACTGATAGTGTGGGGCGTTATATGGTGCGTTATGCTACCAAAGACAATAAAGAAGAACAAACTTT
AAAATTAGAAATATCTTATAGAGACGCACCAAAAGAGAGCGAAGTCAATGTGATTGAGGGAATGCGAATT
GCTAAAATAGAGCGTATTATTGATAACAAACTCTGTGCTTGCTTTGATGGGGAGCATACA
