[The description below was written by a language model from this plasmid's Addgene catalogue record.]
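Description:
pET28b(+)-JHP933 is a bacterial expression plasmid built on the Novagen pET28b(+) backbone, with a total size of about 6.1 kb. It is selected with kanamycin and is listed as low copy. The recorded growth strain is C41(DE3), an E. coli host carrying the DE3 lysogen that supplies T7 RNA polymerase, which is required because the insert is transcribed from the T7 promoter of the pET system. No feature table accompanies the record, so details of the origin of replication and other backbone elements are not itemised here.

The insert is jhp0933 from Helicobacter pylori strain J99, a 696 bp fragment encoding residues 1–232 of the JHP933 protein. It was cloned by restriction digestion between the NdeI and XhoI sites, both of which are retained. The record lists backbone-encoded His tags at both the N and C termini, so the expressed protein would be expected to carry polyhistidine sequences suitable for immobilised metal affinity purification. Whether the C-terminal tag is actually translated depends on the absence of a stop codon before XhoI, which the record does not specify.

The associated publication reports the crystal structure of JHP933, describing a two-domain architecture made up of a DUF1814 family nucleotidyltransferase domain and a helical bundle domain. The plasmid is therefore suited to recombinant overproduction of this H. pylori protein in E. coli for purification and for structural or biochemical study.
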