Addgene plasmid #59302: pET28b(+)-JHP933
Depositing lab: SeWon Suh. Depositing organization: Seoul National University. Publication: Crystal structure of JHP933 from Helicobacter pylori J99 shows two-domain architecture with a DUF1814 family nucleotidyltransferase domain and a helical bundle domain. Yoon JY, Lee SJ, Kim DJ, Lee BJ, Yang JK, Suh SW. Proteins. 2014 Mar 27. doi: 10.1002/prot.24572. PubMed 24677396.
Backbone
  Vector backbone: pET28b(+)
  Backbone manufacturer: Novagen
  Backbone size w/o insert (bp): 5368
  Total vector size (bp): 6064
  Vector type: Bacterial Expression
Growth in bacteria
  Bacterial resistance: Kanamycin, 50 μg/mL
  Growth temperature: 37°C
  Growth strain: C41(DE3)
  Copy number: Low Copy
Gene/Insert
  Gene/Insert name: jhp0933
  Species: H. pylori J99
  Insert size (bp): 696
  Mutation: aa1-232
  GenBank ID: AAD06511.1
  Promoter: T7
  Tag / fusion protein: His tag (N terminal on backbone); His tag (C terminal on backbone)
  Cloning method: Restriction Enzyme; 5′ cloning site NdeI (not destroyed); 3′ cloning site XhoI (not destroyed)
  Sequencing primers: 5′ T7 promoter; 3′ T7 terminator
Terms and licenses: Academic/Nonprofit Terms; Industry Terms: Not Available to Industry
How to cite: pET28b(+)-JHP933 was a gift from SeWon Suh (Addgene plasmid # 59302 ; http://n2t.net/addgene:59302 ; RRID:Addgene_59302)
